Addgene plasmid #119588: pC0.045
Purpose: Level 0 part. Promoter
Depositing lab: Alistair McCormick. Depositing organization: University of Edinburgh. Publication: CyanoGate: A Modular Cloning Suite for Engineering Cyanobacteria Based on the Plant MoClo Syntax. Vasudevan R, Gale GAR, Schiavon AA, Puzorjov A, Malin J, Gillespie MD, Vavitsas K, Zulkower V, Wang B, Howe CJ, Lea-Smith DJ, McCormick AJ. Plant Physiol. 2019 May;180(1):39-55. doi: 10.1104/pp.18.01401. Epub 2019 Feb 28. PubMed 30819783.
Backbone
  Vector backbone: PICH41295
  Backbone size w/o insert (bp): 2247
  Vector type: Synthetic Biology
Growth in bacteria
  Bacterial resistance: Spectinomycin, 50 μg/mL
  Growth temperature: 37°C
  Growth strain: DH5alpha
  Copy number: High Copy
Gene/Insert
  Gene/Insert name: J23115MH
  Species: Synthetic
  Insert size (bp): 88
  Cloning method: Restriction Enzyme; 5′ cloning site BpiI (destroyed during cloning); 3′ cloning site BpiI (destroyed during cloning)
  Sequencing primers: 5′ ttgagtgagctgataccgct; 3′ GTCTCATGAGCGGATACATATTTGAATG
Terms and licenses: Academic/Nonprofit Terms; Industry Terms: Not Available to Industry
Depositor comments: Please visit https://www.biorxiv.org/content/10.1101/426700v1 for bioRxiv preprint.
How to cite: pC0.045 was a gift from Alistair McCormick (Addgene plasmid # 119588 ; http://n2t.net/addgene:119588 ; RRID:Addgene_119588)
