[The description below was written by a language model from this plasmid's Addgene catalogue record and pLannotate feature annotations shown in this document.]
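Description:
pC0.045 is a Level 0 promoter part from the CyanoGate modular cloning suite, a Golden Gate toolkit that extends the plant MoClo syntax to the engineering of cyanobacteria. It is built in the pICH41295 acceptor backbone and carries a single 88 bp synthetic insert named J23115MH. The name suggests a derivative of the J23115 member of the widely used Anderson family of constitutive bacterial promoters, but the record does not explain the "MH" suffix or give any measure of promoter strength. The insert was cloned using BpiI sites that were destroyed in the process, as is usual for MoClo Level 0 assembly. The part would then normally be released with a second Type IIS enzyme for ordered assembly with other parts into Level 1 transcription units, although the record does not list those flanking sites or overhangs.

The plasmid is small (about 2.3 kb in the sequenced record) and is maintained in E. coli at high copy through a ColE1/pUC-type origin. Selection is with spectinomycin, conferred by the aadA adenylyltransferase gene, which lies downstream of an annotated bla-type promoter. The short integrase and gentamicin acetyltransferase fragments near aadA are probably remnants of the integron context from which the resistance cassette derives, rather than functional genes. The lacI fragment and lac operator are likely leftovers of a lacZα screening region in the acceptor vector. The automated annotation does not mark the promoter insert itself, so its position can only be inferred. The plasmid serves as a storage and donor vector for a standardised promoter, not as an expression construct.
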