Features (pLannotate 1.2.2; 7 found; start..end, strand, type, name):
    110..214     +  promoter       AmpR promoter: bla
    205..285     -  CDS            int (fragment): INT2_ECOLX - Protein inferred from homology: Swiss-Prot protein existence level 3. Putative integrase believed to be involved in the insertion of antibiotic resistance genes into plasmids and transposons. From Escherichia coli.
    373..429     +  CDS            GmR (fragment): gentamycin acetyltransferase; aacC1; confers resistance to gentamycin
    436..1224    +  CDS            aadA: S3AD_ECOLX - Experimental evidence at protein level: Swiss-Prot protein existence level 1. Mediates bacterial resistance to the antibiotics streptomycin and spectinomycin. From Escherichia coli.
   1398..1986    +  rep_origin     ori: high-copy-number ColE1/pMB1/pBR322/pUC origin of replication
   2169..2218    +  CDS            lacI (fragment): lac repressor; lacI; The lac repressor binds to the lac operator to inhibit transcription in E. coli. This inhibition can be relieved by adding lactose or isopropyl-β-D-thiogalactopyranoside (IPTG).
   2275..2291    +  protein_bind   lac operator: The lac repressor binds to the lac operator to inhibit transcription in E. coli. This inhibition can be relieved by adding lactose or isopropyl-β-D-thiogalactopyranoside (IPTG). lac repressor encoded by lacI
>Addgene plasmid #119588 | pC0.045 | addgene full sequence | sequence record 234659 | Addgene NGS Result
GTGGCTCTTCAGTGGACGAAAGGGCCTCGTGATACGCCTATTTTTATAGGTTAATGTCATGATAATAATG
GTTTCTTAGACGTCAGGTGGCACTTTTCGGGGAAATGTGCGCGGAACCCCTATTTGTTTATTTTTCTAAA
TACATTCAAATATGTATCCGCTCATGAGACAATAACCCTGATAAATGCTTCAATAATATTGAAAAAGGAA
GAGTATGCGCTCACGCAACTGGTCCAGAACCTTGACCGAACGCAGCGGTGGTAACGGCGCAGTGGCGGTT
TTCATGGCTTGTTATGACTGTTTTTTTTTGGGGTACAGTCTATGCCTCGGGCATCCAAGCAGCAAGCGCG
TTACGCCGTGGGTCGATGTTTGATGTTATGGAGCAGCAACGATGTTACGCAGCAGGGCAGTCGCCCTAAA
ACAAAGTTAAACATCATGAGGGAAGCGGTGATCGCCGAAGTATCGACTCAACTATCAGAGGTAGTTGGCG
TCATCGAGCGCCATCTCGAACCGACGTTGCTGGCCGTACATTTGTACGGCTCCGCAGTGGATGGCGGCCT
GAAGCCACACAGCGATATTGATTTGCTGGTTACGGTGACCGTAAGGCTTGATGAAACAACGCGGCGAGCT
TTGATCAACGACCTTTTGGAAACTTCGGCTTCCCCTGGAGAGAGCGAGATTCTCCGCGCTGTAGAAGTCA
CCATTGTTGTGCACGACGACATCATTCCGTGGCGTTATCCAGCTAAGCGCGAACTGCAATTTGGAGAATG
GCAGCGCAATGACATTCTTGCAGGTATCTTCGAGCCAGCCACGATCGACATTGATCTGGCTATCTTGCTG
ACAAAAGCAAGAGAACATAGCGTTGCCTTGGTAGGTCCAGCGGCGGAGGAACTCTTTGATCCGGTTCCTG
AACAGGATCTATTTGAGGCGCTAAATGAAACCTTAACGCTATGGAACTCGCCGCCCGACTGGGCTGGCGA
TGAGCGAAATGTAGTGCTTACGTTGTCCCGCATTTGGTACAGCGCAGTAACCGGCAAAATCGCGCCGAAG
GATGTCGCTGCCGACTGGGCAATGGAGCGCCTGCCGGCCCAGTATCAGCCCGTCATACTTGAAGCTAGAC
AGGCTTATCTTGGACAAGAAGAAGATCGCTTGGCCTCGCGCGCAGATCAGTTGGAAGAATTTGTCCATTA
CGTAAAAGGCGAGATCACCAAGGTAGTCGGCAAATAACTGTCAGACCAAGTTTACTCATATATACTTTAG
ATTGATTTAAAACTTCATTTTTAATTTAAAAGGATCTAGGTGAAGATCCTTTTTGATAATCTCATGACCA
AAATCCCTTAACGTGAGTTTTCGTTCCACTGAGCGTCAGACCCCGTAGAAAAGATCAAAGGATCTTCTTG
AGATCCTTTTTTTCTGCGCGTAATCTGCTGCTTGCAAACAAAAAAACCACCGCTACCAGCGGTGGTTTGT
TTGCCGGATCAAGAGCTACCAACTCTTTTTCCGAAGGTAACTGGCTTCAGCAGAGCGCAGATACCAAATA
CTGTTCTTCTAGTGTAGCCGTAGTTAGGCCACCACTTCAAGAACTCTGTAGCACCGCCTACATACCTCGC
TCTGCTAATCCTGTTACCAGTGGCTGCTGCCAGTGGCGATAAGTCGTGTCTTACCGGGTTGGACTCAAGA
CGATAGTTACCGGATAAGGCGCAGCGGTCGGGCTGAACGGGGGGTTCGTGCACACAGCCCAGCTTGGAGC
GAACGACCTACACCGAACTGAGATACCTACAGCGTGAGCTATGAGAAAGCGCCACGCTTCCCGAAGGGAG
AAAGGCGGACAGGTATCCGGTAAGCGGCAGGGTCGGAACAGGAGAGCGCACGAGGGAGCTTCCAGGGGGA
AACGCCTGGTATCTTTATAGTCCTGTCGGGTTTCGCCACCTCTGACTTGAGCGTCGATTTTTGTGATGCT
CGTCAGGGGGGCGGAGCCTATGGAAAAACGCCAGCAACGCGGCCTTTTTACGGTTCCTGGCCTTTTGCTG
GCCTTTTGCTCACATGTTCTTTCCTGCGTTATCCCCTGATTCTGTGGATAACCGTATTACCGCCTTTGAG
TGAGCTGATACCGCTCGCCGCAGCCGAACGACCGAGCGCAGCGAGTCAGTGAGCGAGGAAGCGGAAGAGC
GCCCAATACGCAAACCGCCTCTCCCCGCGCGTTGGCCGATTCATTAATCACTCTGTGGTCTCAGGAGTTT
ATAGCTAGCTCAGCCCTTGGTACAATGCTAGCTATTGTGAGCGGATAACAATTTCACACATACTAGAGAA
AGAGGAGAAATACTAAATGTGAGACCACGAA
