>Addgene plasmid #119588 | pC0.045 | depositor partial sequence | sequence record 226070 | J23115MH
TTTATAGCTAGCTCAGCCCTTGGTACAATGCTAGCTATTGTGAGCGGATAACAATTTCACACATACTAGA
GAAAGAGGAGAAATACTA
